>Addgene plasmid #244719 | CL20_mEGFP_FOidr_167 | addgene full sequence | sequence record 488187 | Addgene NGS Result
AAAAAAAATCTAACCTCAAGTCAAGGCTTTTCTATGGAATAAGGAATGGACAGCAGGGGGCTGTTTCATA
TACTGATGACCTCTTTATAGCCAACCTTTGTTCATGGCAGCCAGCATATGGGCATATGTTGCCAAACTCT
AAACCAAATACTCATTCTGATGTTTTAAATGATTTGCCCTCCCATATGTCCTTCCGAGTGAGAGACACAA
AAAATTCCAACACACTATTGCAATGAAAATAAATTTCCTTTATTAGCCAGAAGTCAGATGCTCAAGGGGC
TTCATGATGTCCCCATAATTTTTGGCAGAGGGAAAAAGATCTGCTAGCTCGAGCAGCTGAAGCTTTATTG
AGGCTTAAGCAGTGGGTTCCCTAGTTAGCCAGAGAGCTCCCAGGCTCAGATCTGGTCTAACCAGAGAGAC
CCAGTACAGGCAAAAAGCAGATCTTGTCTTCTTTGGGAGTGAATTAGCCCTTCCAGTCCCCCCTTTTCTT
TTAAAAAGTGGCTAAGATCTACAGCTGCCTTGTAAGTCATTGGTCTTAAAGGTACCGTAATCTTATCTAG
AACCGGTTCAATTGTAAACTTCTTGGGGGTGAGCATGCGCAATCATCACTTCCTCCTCTTCAAGGACGGC
AGGTTGCTGGCTGTCGAAATGAGAGGGCTCCTGTGAGTCCGCGCGCAAATATCCTTCCGTGCGATCGTCT
GTATCCACTTTTTCCTCATTTGTAGAAAGCTGAGACTCATACTTAGATAACTGCTTTTTGATCTCAACAT
CATCATCATTTTCAGGCTTCTTCTGGTTTTTCTTCTTTTTATCCCGGGAAGCGGCCGCACTTCCCCCGGA
GCCTCCGCTTCCGCCCTTGTACAGCTCGTCCATGCCGAGAGTGATCCCGGCGGCGGTCACGAACTCCAGC
AGGACCATGTGATCGCGCTTCTCGTTGGGGTCTTTGCTCAGCTTGGACTGGGTGCTCAGGTAGTGGTTGT
CGGGCAGCAGCACGGGGCCGTCGCCGATGGGGGTGTTCTGCTGGTAGTGGTCGGCGAGCTGCACGCTGCC
GTCCTCGATGTTGTGGCGGATCTTGAAGTTCACCTTGATGCCGTTCTTCTGCTTGTCGGCCATGATATAG
ACGTTGTGGCTGTTGTAGTTGTACTCCAGCTTGTGCCCCAGGATGTTGCCGTCCTCCTTGAAGTCGATGC
CCTTCAGCTCGATGCGGTTCACCAGGGTGTCGCCCTCGAACTTCACCTCGGCGCGGGTCTTGTAGTTGCC
GTCGTCCTTGAAGAAGATGGTGCGCTCCTGGACGTAGCCTTCGGGCATGGCGGACTTGAAGAAGTCGTGC
TGCTTCATGTGGTCGGGGTAGCGGCTGAAGCACTGCACGCCGTAGGTCAGGGTGGTCACGAGGGTGGGCC
AGGGCACGGGCAGCTTGCCGGTGGTGCAGATGAACTTCAGGGTCAGCTTGCCGTAGGTGGCATCGCCCTC
GCCCTCGCCGGACACGCTGAACTTGTGGCCGTTTACGTCGCCGTCCAGCTCGACCAGGATGGGCACCACC
CCGGTGAACAGCTCCTCGCCCTTGCTCACCATGGTGGCGACCGGTGGATCCCGGGCCCGCGGTACCGTCG
ACTGCAGAATTCGGTTCACTAAACGAGCCCGGTTCACTAAACGAGCTCTGCTTATATAGACCTCCCACCG
TACACGCCTACCGCCCATTTGCGTCAATGGGGCGGAGTTGTTACGACATTTTGGAAAGTCCCGTTGATTT
TGGTGCCAAAACAAACTCCCATTGACGTCAATGGGGTGGAGACTTGGAAATCCCCGTGAGTCAAACCGCT
ATCCACGCCCATTGATGTACTGCCAAAACCGCATCACCATGGTAATAGCGATGACTAATACGTAGATGTA
CTGCCAAGTAGGAAAGTCCCATAAGGTCATGTACTGGGCATAATGCCAGGCGGGCCATTTACCGTCATTG
ACGTCAATAGGGGGCGTACTTGGCATATGATACACTTGATGTACTGCCAAGTGGGCAGTTTACCGTAAAT
ACTCCACCCATTGACGTCAATGGAAAGTCCCTATTGGCGTTACTATGGGAACATACGTCATTATTGACGT
CAATGGGCGGGGGTCGTTGGGCGGTCAGCCAGGCGGGCCATTTACCGTAAGTTATGTAACGCGGAACTCC
ATATATGGGCTATGAACTAATGACCCCGTAATTGATTACTATTAATAACTAGCACGCGTTCGAAGCTTGA
GCTCGGTCCCCTCGGGGTTGGGAGGTGGGTCTGAAACGATAATGGTGAATATCCCTGCCTAACTCTATTC
ACTATAGAAAGTACAGCAAAAACTATTCTTAAACCTACCAAGCCTCCTACTATCATTATGAATAATTTTA
TATACCACAGCCAATTTGTTATGTTAAACCAATTCCACAAACTTGCCCATTTATCTAATTCCAATAATTC
TTGTTCATTCTTTTCTTGCTGGTTTTGCGATTCTTCAATTAAGGAGTGTATTAAGCTTGTGTAATTGTTA
ATTTCTCTGTCCCACTCCATCCAGGTCGTGTGATTCCAAATCTGTTCCAGAGATTTATTACTCCAACTAG
CATTCCAAGGCACAGCAGTGGTGCAAATGAGTTTTCCAGAGCAACCCCAAATCCCCAGGAGCTGTTGATC
CTTTAGGTATCTTTCCACAGCCAGGATTCTTGCCTGGAGCTGCTTGATGCCCCAGACTGTGAGTTGCAAC
AGATGCTGTTGCGCCTCAATAGCCCTCAGCAAATTGTTCTGCTGCTGCACTATACCAGACAATAATTGTC
TGGCCTGTACCGTCAGCGTCATTGACGCTGCGCCCATAGTGCTTCCTGCTGCTCCCAAGAACCCAAGGAA
CAAAGCTCCTATTCCCACTGCTCTTTTTTCTCTCTGCACCACTCTTCTCTTTGCCTTGGTGGGTGCTACT
CCTAATGGTTCAATTTTTACTACTTTATATTTATATAATTCACTTCTCCAATTGTCCCTCATATCTCCTC
CTTATGGTGTTTTACTAAACTTTTCCATGTTCTAATCCTCATCCTGTCTACTTGCCACACAATCATCACC
TGCCATCTGTTTTCCATAATCCCTAATGATCTTTGCTTTTCTTCTTGGCACTACTTTTATGTCACTATTA
TCTTGTATTACTACTGCCCCTTCACCTTTCCAGAGGAGCTTTGCTGGTCCTTTCCAAAGTGGATTTCTGC
TGTCCCTGTAATAAACCCGAAAATTTTGAATTTTTGTAATTTGTTTTTGTAATTCTTTAGTTTGTATGTC
TGTTGCTATTATGTCTACTATTCTTTCCCCTGCACTGTACCCCCCAATCCCCCCTTTTCTTTTAAAATTG
TGGATGAATACTGCCATTTGTACTGCTGTCTTAAGATGTTCAGCCTGATCTCTTACCTGTCCTATAATTT
TCTTTAATTCTTTATTCATAGATTCTACTACTCCTTGACTTTGGGGATTGTAGGGAATTTCCAGGTCTGA
AGATCCTGCTGCTTGCTGTGCTTTTTTCTTACTTTTGTTTTGCTCTTCCTCTATCTTGTCTAAAGCTTCC
TTGGTGTCTTTTATCTCTATCCTTTGATGCACACAATAGAGGGTTGCTACTGTATTATATAATGATCTAA
GTTCTTCTGATCCTGTCTGAAGGGATGGTTGTAGCTGTCCCAGTATTTGTCTACAGCCTTCTGATGTTTC
TAACAGGCCAGTATTAACTGCGAATCGTTCTAGCTCCCTGCTTGCCCATACTATATGTTTTAATTTATAT
TTTTTCTTTCCCCCTGGCCTTAACCGAATTTTTTCCCATCGCGATCTAATTCTCCCCCGCTTAATACTGA
CGCTCTCGCACCCATCTCTCTCCTTCTAGCCTCCGCTAGTCAAAATTTTTGGCGTACTCACCAGTCGCCG
CCCCTCGCCTCTTGCCGTGCGCGCTTCAGCAAGCCGAGTCCTGCGTCGAGAGAGCTCCTCTGGTTTCCCT
TTCGCTTTCAAGTCCCTGTTCGGGCGCCACTGCTAGAGATTTTCCACACTGACTAAAAGGGTCTGAGGGA
TCTCTAGTTACCAGAGTCACACAACAGACGGGCACACACTACTTGAAGCACTCAAGGCAAGCTTTATTGA
GGCTTAAGCAGTGGGTTCCCTAGTTAGCCAGAGAGCTCCCAGGCTCAGATCTGGTCTAACCAGAGAGACC
CAGTACAGGCAAAAAGCAGCTGCTTATATGCAGGATCTGAGGGCTCGCCACTCCCCAGTCCCGCCCAGGC
CACGCCTCCCATGGTAATAGCGATGACTAATACGTAGATGTACTGCCAAGTAGGAAAGTCCCATAAGGTC
ATGTACTGGGCATAATGCCAGGCGGGCCATTTACCGTCATTGACGTCAATAGGGGGCGTACTTGGCATAT
GATACACTTGATGTACTGCCAAGTGGGCAGTTTACCGTAAATACTCCACCCATTGACGTCAATGGAAAGT
CCCTATTGGCGTTACTATGGGAACATACGTCATTATTGACGTCAATGGGCGGGGGTCGTTGGGCGGTCAG
CCAGGCGGGCCATTTACCGTAAGTTATGTAACGCGGAACTCCATATATGGGCTATGAACTAATGACCCCG
TAATTGATTACTATTAATAACTAGTCAATAATCAATGTCGACCCAGGTGGCACTTTTCGGGGAAATGTGC
GCGGAACCCCTATTTGTTTATTTTTCTAAATACATTCAAATATGTATCCGCTCATGAGACAATAACCCTG
ATAAATGCTTCAATAATATTGAAAAAGGAAGAGTATGAGTATTCAACATTTCCGTGTCGCCCTTATTCCC
TTTTTTGCGGCATTTTGCCTTCCTGTTTTTGCTCACCCAGAAACGCTGGTGAAAGTAAAAGATGCTGAAG
ATCAGTTGGGTGCACGAGTGGGTTACATCGAACTGGATCTCAACAGCGGTAAGATCCTTGAGAGTTTTCG
CCCCGAAGAACGTTTTCCAATGATGAGCACTTTTAAAGTTCTGCTATGTGGCGCGGTATTATCCCGTATT
GACGCCGGGCAAGAGCAACTCGGTCGCCGCATACACTATTCTCAGAATGACTTGGTTGAGTACTCACCAG
TCACAGAAAAGCATCTTACGGATGGCATGACAGTAAGAGAATTATGCAGTGCTGCCATAACCATGAGTGA
TAACACTGCGGCCAACTTACTTCTGACAACGATCGGAGGACCGAAGGAGCTAACCGCTTTTTTGCACAAC
ATGGGGGATCATGTAACTCGCCTTGATCGTTGGGAACCGGAGCTGAATGAAGCCATACCAAACGACGAGC
GTGACACCACGATGCCTGTAGCAATGGCAACAACGTTGCGCAAACTATTAACTGGCGAACTACTTACTCT
AGCTTCCCGGCAACAATTAATAGACTGGATGGAGGCGGATAAAGTTGCAGGACCACTTCTGCGCTCGGCC
CTTCCGGCTGGCTGGTTTATTGCTGATAAATCTGGAGCCGGTGAGCGTGGGTCTCGCGGTATCATTGCAG
CACTGGGGCCAGATGGTAAGCCCTCCCGTATCGTAGTTATCTACACGACGGGGAGTCAGGCAACTATGGA
TGAACGAAATAGACAGATCGCTGAGATAGGTGCCTCACTGATTAAGCATTGGTAACTGTCAGACCAAGTT
TACTCATATATACTTTAGATTGATTTAAAACTTCATTTTTAATTTAAAAGGATCTAGGTGAAGATCCTTT
TTGATAATCTCATGACCAAAATCCCTTAACGTGAGTTTTCGTTCCACTGAGCGTCAGACCCCGTAGAAAA
GATCAAAGGATCTTCTTGAGATCCTTTTTTTCTGCGCGTAATCTGCTGCTTGCAAACAAAAAAACCACCG
CTACCAGCGGTGGTTTGTTTGCCGGATCAAGAGCTACCAACTCTTTTTCCGAAGGTAACTGGCTTCAGCA
GAGCGCAGATACCAAATACTGTTCTTCTAGTGTAGCCGTAGTTAGGCCACCACTTCAAGAACTCTGTAGC
ACCGCCTACATACCTCGCTCTGCTAATCCTGTTACCAGTGGCTGCTGCCAGTGGCGATAAGTCGTGTCTT
ACCGGGTTGGACTCAAGACGATAGTTACCGGATAAGGCGCAGCGGTCGGGCTGAACGGGGGGTTCGTGCA
CACAGCCCAGCTTGGAGCGAACGACCTACACCGAACTGAGATACCTACAGCGTGAGCTATGAGAAAGCGC
CACGCTTCCCGAAGGGAGAAAGGCGGACAGGTATCCGGTAAGCGGCAGGGTCGGAACAGGAGAGCGCACG
AGGGAGCTTCCAGGGGGAAACGCCTGGTATCTTTATAGTCCTGTCGGGTTTCGCCACCTCTGACTTGAGC
GTCGATTTTTGTGATGCTCGTCAGGGGGGCGGAGCCTATGGAAAAACGCCAGCAACGCGGCCTTTTTACG
GTTCCTGGCCTTTTGCTGGCCTTTTGCTCACATGTTCTTTCCTGCGTTATCCCCTGATTCTGTGGATAAC
CGTATTACCGCCTTTGAGTGAGCTGATACCGCTCGCCGCAGCCGAACGACCGAGCGCAGCGAGTCAGTGA
GCGAGGAAGCGGAAGAGCGCCCAATACGCAAACCGCCTCTCCCCGCGCGTTGGCCGATTCATTAATGCAG
CGGATCCAGACATGATAAGATACATTGATGAGTTTGGACAAACCACAACTAGAATGCAGTGAAAAAAATG
CTTTATTTGTGAAATTTGTGATGCTATTGCTTTATTTGTAACCATTATAAGCTGCAATAAACAAGTTAGC
TTTTTGCAAAAGCCTAGGCCTCCAAAAAAGCCTCCTCACTACTTCTGGAATAGCTCAGAGGCCGAGGCGG
CCTCGGCCTCTGCATAAATAAAAAAAATTAGTCAGCCATGGGGCGGAGAATGGGCGGAACTGGGCGGAGT
TAGGGGCGGGATGGGCGGAGTTAGGGGCGGGACTATGGTTGCTGACTAATTGAGATGCGGATCCGCTGGC
ACGACAGGTTTCCCGACTGGAAAGCGGGCAGTGAGCGCAACGCAATTAATGTGAGTTAGCTCACTCATTA
GGCACCCCAGGCTTTACACTTTATGCTTCCGGCTCGTATGTTGTGTGGAATTGTGAGCGGATAACAATTT
CACACAGGAAACAGCTATGACCATGATTACGCCAAGCTTGGGCTGCAGGTCGAGGGATCTCCATAAGAGA
AGAGGGACAGCTATGACTGGGAGTAGTCAGGAGAGGAGGAAAAATCTGGCTAGTAAAACATGTAAGGAAA
ATTTTAGGGATGTTAAAGAAAAAAATAACACAAAACAAAATAT
Features (pLannotate 1.2.2; 29 found; start..end, strand, type, name):
    199..254     -  polyA_signal   β-globin poly(A) signal: rabbit β-globin polyadenylation signal (Gil and Proudfoot, 1987)
    340..475     -  LTR            3' LTR (ΔU3) (fragment): self-inactivating 3' long terminal repeat (LTR) from HIV-1
    477..545     -  CDS            nef (fragment): NEF_HV1Z2 - Experimental evidence at protein level: Swiss-Prot protein existence level 1. Extracellular Nef protein targets CD4(+) T-lymphocytes for apoptosis by interacting with CXCR4 surface receptors. From Human immunodeficiency virus type 1 group M subtype D (isolate Z2/CDC-Z34) (HIV-1).
    571..780     -  CDS            SLC39A6 (fragment): S39A6_HUMAN - Also known as LIV1, ZIP6. Experimental evidence at protein level: Swiss-Prot protein existence level 1. May act as a zinc-influx transporter. From Homo sapiens (Human).
    856..1572    -  CDS            mEGFP: mEGFP is a basic (constitutively fluorescent) green fluorescent protein published in 2002, derived from Aequorea victoria. It has moderate acid sensitivity.
   1586..1623    -  misc_feature   MCS (fragment): multiple cloning site
   1622..1638    -  promoter       tight TRE promoter (fragment): Tet-responsive promoter PTight, consisting of seven tet operator sequences followed by the minimal CMV promoter
   1654..1857    -  promoter       CMV promoter: human cytomegalovirus (CMV) immediate early promoter
   1858..2161    -  enhancer       CMV enhancer: human cytomegalovirus immediate early enhancer
   2229..2245    -  misc_feature   MCS (fragment): multiple cloning site
   2245..2270    -  CDS            Rev (fragment): human immunodeficiency virus 1 (HIV-1) Rev protein; rev; enhances nuclear export of unspliced and incompletely spliced viral mRNAs
   2647..2880    -  misc_feature   RRE: The Rev response element (RRE) of HIV-1 allows for Rev-dependent mRNA export from the nucleus to the cytoplasm.
   3014..3097    -  CDS            vif (fragment): VIF_HV1BR - Experimental evidence at protein level: Swiss-Prot protein existence level 1. Counteracts the innate antiviral activity of host APOBEC3F and APOBEC3G. Forms a complex with host APOBEC3F and APOBEC3G thus preventing the entry of these lethally hypermutating enzymes into progeny virions. Recruits an active E3 ubiquitin ligase complex composed of elongin BC, CUL5, and RBX2 to induce polyubiquitination of APOBEC3G and APOBEC3F. In turn, they are directed to the 26S proteasome for degradation. Vif interaction with APOBEC3G also blocks its cytidine deaminase activity in a proteasome-inde
   3240..3357    -  misc_feature   cPPT/CTS: central polypurine tract and central termination sequence of HIV-1
   3506..3865    -  CDS            HIV-1 gag (fragment): gag protein from human immunodeficiency virus 1; gag
   3849..3974    -  misc_feature   HIV-1 Ψ: packaging signal of human immunodeficiency virus type 1
   4021..4278    -  LTR            5' LTR (truncated): truncated 5' long terminal repeat (LTR) from HIV-1
   4280..4659    -  enhancer       CMV enhancer: human cytomegalovirus immediate early enhancer
   4690..4794    +  promoter       AmpR promoter: bla
   4795..5655    +  CDS            AmpR: β-lactamase; bla; confers resistance to ampicillin, carbenicillin, and related antibiotics
   5826..6414    +  rep_origin     ori: high-copy-number ColE1/pMB1/pBR322/pUC origin of replication
   6597..6651    +  CDS            lacI (fragment): lac repressor; lacI; The lac repressor binds to the lac operator to inhibit transcription in E. coli. This inhibition can be relieved by adding lactose or isopropyl-β-D-thiogalactopyranoside (IPTG).
   6653..6787    -  polyA_signal   SV40 poly(A) signal: SV40 polyadenylation signal
   6807..6942    -  rep_origin     SV40 ori: SV40 origin of replication
   6966..6988    -  promoter       SV40 promoter (fragment): SV40 enhancer and early promoter
   6995..7034    +  CDS            lacI (fragment): lac repressor; lacI; The lac repressor binds to the lac operator to inhibit transcription in E. coli. This inhibition can be relieved by adding lactose or isopropyl-β-D-thiogalactopyranoside (IPTG).
   7047..7068    +  protein_bind   CAP binding site: CAP binding activates transcription in the presence of cAMP. E. coli catabolite activator protein
   7083..7113    +  promoter       lac promoter: promoter for the E. coli lac operon
   7121..7137    +  protein_bind   lac operator: The lac repressor binds to the lac operator to inhibit transcription in E. coli. This inhibition can be relieved by adding lactose or isopropyl-β-D-thiogalactopyranoside (IPTG). lac repressor encoded by lacI
