[The description below was written by a language model from this plasmid's Addgene catalogue record and pLannotate feature annotations shown in this document.]
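Description:
CL20_mEGFP_FOidr_167 is a mammalian expression plasmid built on the CL20 backbone. The catalogue lists it only as a mammalian expression vector, but the feature table shows the architecture of a self-inactivating HIV-1 lentiviral transfer vector. A CMV enhancer is fused to a truncated 5' LTR, followed by the Ψ packaging signal with a gag fragment, the cPPT/CTS, the Rev response element, and a ΔU3 3' LTR fragment backed by a rabbit β-globin polyadenylation signal. These parts would allow the vector RNA to be transcribed without Tat, exported in a Rev-dependent manner, packaged and integrated, and the U3 deletion silences the LTRs after integration. Short matches to vif, rev and nef appear to be residual viral sequence rather than functional genes. In bacteria the plasmid is maintained through a high-copy ColE1/pUC-type origin and selected with ampicillin via β-lactamase. An SV40 origin and poly(A) signal, along with lac promoter/operator remnants, also sit in the backbone.

The payload is driven by an internal CMV enhancer/promoter and encodes monomeric EGFP fused to the N terminus of FOidr_167. This insert is an unmutated intrinsically disordered region taken from the human fusion protein RPRD1A_SLC39A6, and the depositor's comment suggests it spans residues 332 to 412 of that fusion. The annotation detects an SLC39A6 fragment downstream of mEGFP. No RPRD1A portion is annotated, so the record does not show how much of each partner the segment contains. The stated purpose is to express the fluorescently tagged IDR in mammalian cells. The associated publication concerns protein condensate formation and RNA biology, which fits with using the mEGFP tag to image the localisation and behaviour of the IDR in cells.
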