Addgene plasmid #244719: CL20_mEGFP_FOidr_167
Purpose: Express mEGFP-tagged intrinsically disordered protein (IDR), FOidr_167, derived from human fusion protein RPRD1A_SLC39A6
Depositing lab: Richard Kriwacki. Depositing organization: St. Jude Children's Research Hospital. Publication: Proteome-wide computational analyses reveal links between protein condensate formation and RNA biology. Maiti S, Tripathi S, Baggett DW, Phillips AH, Park CG, Wang J, Wahiduzzaman, Freyaldenhoven WT, Kinger S, Pioso BJ, Bollinger JC, Somjee R, Lang B, Babu MM, Kriwacki RW. Sci Adv. 2025 Dec 5;11(49):eady1420. doi: 10.1126/sciadv.ady1420. Epub 2025 Dec 3. PubMed 41337585.
Backbone
  Vector backbone: CL20
  Vector type: Mammalian Expression
Growth in bacteria
  Bacterial resistance: Ampicillin, 100 μg/mL
  Growth temperature: 37°C
  Growth strain: NEB Stable
  Copy number: High Copy
Gene/Insert
  Gene/Insert name: FOidr_167
  Species: H. sapiens (human)
  Mutation: Unmutated
  Tag / fusion protein: monomeric EGFP (N terminal on insert)
  Cloning method: Restriction Enzyme; 5′ cloning site Unknown (unknown if destroyed)
Terms and licenses: Academic/Nonprofit Terms; Industry Terms: Not Available to Industry
Depositor comments: RPRD1A_SLC39A6_332_412
How to cite: CL20_mEGFP_FOidr_167 was a gift from Richard Kriwacki (Addgene plasmid # 244719 ; http://n2t.net/addgene:244719 ; RRID:Addgene_244719)
